Addgene plasmid #164698: FLAG-PRMT6(V86K/D88A)
Purpose: Expression of PRMT6(V86K/D88A) with an N-terminal FLAG tag
Depositing lab: Cheryl Arrowsmith. Depositing organization: University of Toronto. Publication: A Potent, Selective, and Cell-Active Inhibitor of Human Type I Protein Arginine Methyltransferases. Eram MS, Shen Y, Szewczyk M, Wu H, Senisterra G, Li F, Butler KV, Kaniskan HU, Speed BA, Dela Sena C, Dong A, Zeng H, Schapira M, Brown PJ, Arrowsmith CH, Barsyte-Lovejoy D, Liu J, Vedadi M, Jin J. ACS Chem Biol. 2016 Mar 18;11(3):772-781. doi: 10.1021/acschembio.5b00839. Epub 2015 Dec 8. PubMed 26598975.
Backbone
  Vector backbone: pcDNA3.1
  Vector type: Mammalian Expression
Growth in bacteria
  Bacterial resistance: Ampicillin, 100 μg/mL
  Growth temperature: 37°C
  Growth strain: DH5alpha
  Copy number: High Copy
Gene/Insert
  Gene/Insert name: PRMT6 (alt name: HRMT1L6)
  Species: H. sapiens (human)
  Mutation: V86K, D88A
  Entrez Gene: PRMT6 (a.k.a. HRMT1L6)
  Promoter: CMV
  Tag / fusion protein: FLAG (N terminal on insert)
  Cloning method: Ligation Independent Cloning
  Sequencing primers: 5′ CMV forward: 5' CGCAAATGGGCGGTAGGCGTG 3'; 3′ BGH: 5' TAGAAGGCACAGTCGAGG 3'
Terms and licenses: Academic/Nonprofit Terms; Industry Terms: Not Available to Industry
How to cite: FLAG-PRMT6(V86K/D88A) was a gift from Cheryl Arrowsmith (Addgene plasmid # 164698 ; http://n2t.net/addgene:164698 ; RRID:Addgene_164698)
