[The description below was written by a language model from this plasmid's Addgene catalogue record and pLannotate feature annotations shown in this document.]
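Description:
FLAG-PRMT6(V86K/D88A) is a mammalian expression plasmid built on the pcDNA3.1 backbone (6,602 nt in the sequenced record) that encodes a double point mutant of human PRMT6 (also called HRMT1L6) with an N-terminal FLAG tag. It is propagated in E. coli through a high-copy ColE1/pUC-type origin and selected with ampicillin via the β-lactamase gene and its own promoter. An f1 origin is also present, allowing single-stranded DNA production. For selection in mammalian cells, the backbone carries a neomycin phosphotransferase gene driven by the SV40 enhancer/early promoter and terminated by the SV40 poly(A) signal, which in this type of vector confers G418 resistance.

The expression cassette consists of the CMV immediate early enhancer and promoter, a short FLAG-coding segment (annotated as a fragment of a 3xFLAG match, consistent with a single FLAG epitope), the PRMT6 open reading frame, and the bovine growth hormone poly(A) signal. T7 and SP6 promoters flank the insert, as is usual for this backbone. Small annotated fragments such as a truncated HIV-1 LTR, ble, lacI and bom are brief sequence matches rather than functional elements. The insert was introduced by ligation independent cloning.

PRMT6 is an arginine methyltransferase that generates monomethylarginine and, preferentially, asymmetric dimethylarginine. The record lists the V86K and D88A substitutions but does not state their functional effect. The associated publication concerns a cell-active inhibitor of human type I protein arginine methyltransferases, so the plasmid likely served to express the mutant enzyme in cells alongside wild-type PRMT6, with the FLAG tag allowing detection or immunoprecipitation.
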