Features (pLannotate 1.2.2; 22 found; start..end, strand, type, name):
      1..380     +  enhancer       CMV enhancer: human cytomegalovirus immediate early enhancer
    381..584     +  promoter       CMV promoter: human cytomegalovirus (CMV) immediate early promoter
    580..613     +  LTR            5' LTR (truncated) (fragment): truncated 5' long terminal repeat (LTR) from HIV-1
    629..647     +  promoter       T7 promoter: promoter for bacteriophage T7 RNA polymerase
    669..693     +  CDS            3xFLAG (fragment): three tandem FLAG® epitope tags
    733..1857    +  CDS            PRMT6: ANM6_HUMAN - Also known as HRMT1L6. Experimental evidence at protein level: Swiss-Prot protein existence level 1. Arginine methyltransferase that can catalyze the formation of both omega-N monomethylarginine (MMA) and asymmetrical dimethylarginine (aDMA), with a strong preference for the formation of aDMA (PubMed:17898714, PubMed:18077460, PubMed:18079182, PubMed:19405910, PubMed:30420520). Preferentially methylates arginyl residues present in a glycine and arginine-rich domain and displays preference for monomethylated substrates (PubMed:17898714, PubMed:18077460, PubMed:18079182, PubMed:1940
   1921..1939    -  promoter       SP6 promoter: promoter for bacteriophage SP6 RNA polymerase
   1965..2189    +  polyA_signal   bGH poly(A) signal: bovine growth hormone polyadenylation signal
   2193..2214    +  promoter       SV40 promoter (fragment): SV40 enhancer and early promoter
   2235..2663    +  rep_origin     f1 ori (sequence partly withheld): f1 bacteriophage origin of replication; arrow indicates direction of (+) strand synthesis
   2677..3006    +  promoter       SV40 promoter: SV40 enhancer and early promoter
   3073..3864    +  CDS            neo: KKA2_KLEPN - Also known as kan, nptII. Experimental evidence at protein level: Swiss-Prot protein existence level 1. Resistance to kanamycin, neomycin, paromomycin, ribostamycin, butirosin and gentamicin B. From Klebsiella pneumoniae.
   3888..4046    +  CDS            ble (fragment): BLE_KLEPN - Experimental evidence at protein level: Swiss-Prot protein existence level 1. Binding protein with a strong affinity to the bleomycin family of antibiotics. Binds to CL990; an antimitotic-antibiotic compound. From Klebsiella pneumoniae.
   4041..4162    +  polyA_signal   SV40 poly(A) signal: SV40 polyadenylation signal
   4235..4251    -  protein_bind   lac operator: The lac repressor binds to the lac operator to inhibit transcription in E. coli. This inhibition can be relieved by adding lactose or isopropyl-β-D-thiogalactopyranoside (IPTG). lac repressor encoded by lacI
   4259..4289    -  promoter       lac promoter: promoter for the E. coli lac operon
   4304..4325    -  protein_bind   CAP binding site: CAP binding activates transcription in the presence of cAMP. E. coli catabolite activator protein
   4338..4430    -  CDS            lacI (fragment): lac repressor; lacI; The lac repressor binds to the lac operator to inhibit transcription in E. coli. This inhibition can be relieved by adding lactose or isopropyl-β-D-thiogalactopyranoside (IPTG).
   4613..5201    -  rep_origin     ori: high-copy-number ColE1/pMB1/pBR322/pUC origin of replication
   5372..6232    -  CDS            AmpR: β-lactamase; bla; confers resistance to ampicillin, carbenicillin, and related antibiotics
   6233..6337    -  promoter       AmpR promoter: bla
   6396..6448    -  misc_feature   bom (fragment): basis of mobility region from pBR322
>Addgene plasmid #164698 | FLAG-PRMT6(V86K/D88A) | addgene full sequence | sequence record 326685 | Addgene NGS Result
GACATTGATTATTGACTAGTTATTAATAGTAATCAATTACGGGGTCATTAGTTCATAGCCCATATATGGA
GTTCCGCGTTACATAACTTACGGTAAATGGCCCGCCTGGCTGACCGCCCAACGACCCCCGCCCATTGACG
TCAATAATGACGTATGTTCCCATAGTAACGCCAATAGGGACTTTCCATTGACGTCAATGGGTGGAGTATT
TACGGTAAACTGCCCACTTGGCAGTACATCAAGTGTATCATATGCCAAGTACGCCCCCTATTGACGTCAA
TGACGGTAAATGGCCCGCCTGGCATTATGCCCAGTACATGACCTTATGGGACTTTCCTACTTGGCAGTAC
ATCTACGTATTAGTCATCGCTATTACCATGGTGATGCGGTTTTGGCAGTACATCAATGGGCGTGGATAGC
GGTTTGACTCACGGGGATTTCCAAGTCTCCACCCCATTGACGTCAATGGGAGTTTGTTTTGGCACCAAAA
TCAACGGGACTTTCCAAAATGTCGTAACAACTCCGCCCCATTGACGCAAATGGGCGGTAGGCGTGTACGG
TGGGAGGTCTATATAAGCAGAGCTCTCTGGCTAACTAGAGAACCCACTGCTTACTGGCTTATCGAAATTA
ATACGACTCACTATAGGGAGACCCAAGCTTGGTACCATGGACTACAAAGACGATGACGATAAAGCCGCCA
GTTTAAACGGCGCGCCATTAATTAAGGATCCAATGTCGCAGCCCAAGAAAAGAAAGCTTGAGTCGGGGGG
CGGCGGCGAAGGAGGGGAGGGAACTGAAGAGGAAGATGGCGCGGAGCGGGAGGCGGCCCTGGAGCGACCC
CGGAGGACTAAGCGGGAACGGGACCAGCTGTACTACGAGTGCTACTCGGACGTTTCGGTCCACGAGGAGA
TGATCGCGGACCGCGTCCGCACCGATGCCTACCGCCTGGGTATCCTTCGGAACTGGGCAGCACTGCGAGG
CAAGACGAAGCTGGCCGTGGGCGCGGGCACCGGCATTCTGAGCATCTTCTGTGCCCAGGCCGGGGCCCGG
CGCGTGTACGCGGTAGAGGCCAGCGCCATCTGGCAACAGGCCCGGGAGGTGGTGCGGTTCAACGGGCTGG
AGGACCGGGTGCACGTCCTGCCGGGACCAGTGGAGACTGTAGAGTTGCCGGAACAGGTGGATGCCATCGT
GAGCGAGTGGATGGGCTACGGACTCCTGCACGAGTCCATGCTGAGCTCCGTCCTCCACGCGCGAACCAAG
TGGCTGAAGGAGGGCGGTCTTCTCCTGCCGGCCTCCGCCGAGCTCTTCATAGCCCCCATCAGCGACCAGA
TGCTGGAATGGCGCCTGGGCTTCTGGAGCCAGGTGAAGCAGCACTATGGTGTGGACATGAGCTGCCTGGA
GGGCTTCGCCACGCGCTGTCTCATGGGCCACTCGGAGATCGTTGTGCAGGGATTGTCCGGCGAGGACGTG
CTGGCCCGGCCGCAGCGCTTTGCTCAGCTAGAGCTCTCCCGCGCCGGCTTGGAGCAGGAGCTGGAGGCCG
GAGTGGGCGGGCGCTTCCGCTGCAGCTGCTATGGCTCGGCGCCCATGCATGGCTTTGCCATCTGGTTCCA
GGTGACCTTCCCTGGAGGGGAGTCGGAGAAACCCCTGGTGCTGTCCACCTCGCCTTTTCACCCGGCCACT
CACTGGAAACAGGCGCTCCTCTACCTGAACGAGCCGGTGCAAGTGGAGCAAGACACGGACGTTTCAGGAG
AGATCACGCTGCTGCCCTCCCGGGACAACCCCCGTCGCCTGCGCGTGCTGCTGCGCTACAAAGTGGGAGA
CCAGGAGGAGAAGACCAAAGACTTTGCCATGGAGGACTGAGAATTCTGCAGATATCCATCACACTGGCGG
CCGCTCGAGCATGCATCTAGAGGGCCCTATTCTATAGTGTCACCTAAATGCTAGAGCTCGCTGATCAGCC
TCGACTGTGCCTTCTAGTTGCCAGCCATCTGTTGTTTGCCCCTCCCCCGTGCCTTCCTTGACCCTGGAAG
GTGCCACTCCCACTGTCCTTTCCTAATAAAATGAGGAAATTGCATCGCATTGTCTGAGTAGGTGTCATTC
TATTCTGGGGGGTGGGGTGGGGCAGGACAGCAAGGGGGAGGATTGGGAAGACAATAGCAGGCATGCTGGG
GATGCGGTGGGCTCTATGGCTTCTGAGGCGGAAAGAACCAGCTGGGGCTCTAGGGGGTATCCCC
[124 nt withheld, positions 2235-2358]
C
[91 nt withheld, positions 2360-2450]
A
[49 nt withheld, positions 2452-2500]
CCTTTGACGTTGGAGTCCACGTTCTTT
[37 nt withheld, positions 2528-2564]
ACCCTATCTCGGTCTATTCTTTTGATTTATAAGGGATTTTGCCGATTTCGGCCTATTGGTTAAAAAATGA
GCTGATTTAACAAAAATTTAACGCGAATTAATTCTGTGGAATGTGTGTCAGTTAGGGTGTGGAAAGTCCC
CAGGCTCCCCAGCAGGCAGAAGTATGCAAAGCATGCATCTCAATTAGTCAGCAACCAGGTGTGGAAAGTC
CCCAGGCTCCCCAGCAGGCAGAAGTATGCAAAGCATGCATCTCAATTAGTCAGCAACCATAGTCCCGCCC
CTAACTCCGCCCATCCCGCCCCTAACTCCGCCCAGTTCCGCCCATTCTCCGCCCCATGGCTGACTAATTT
TTTTTATTTATGCAGAGGCCGAGGCCGCCTCTGCCTCTGAGCTATTCCAGAAGTAGTGAGGAGGCTTTTT
TGGAGGCCTAGGCTTTTGCAAAAAGCTCCCGGGAGCTTGTATATCCATTTTCGGATCTGATCAAGAGACA
GGATGAGGATCGTTTCGCATGATTGAACAAGATGGATTGCACGCAGGTTCTCCGGCCGCTTGGGTGGAGA
GGCTATTCGGCTATGACTGGGCACAACAGACAATCGGCTGCTCTGATGCCGCCGTGTTCCGGCTGTCAGC
GCAGGGGCGCCCGGTTCTTTTTGTCAAGACCGACCTGTCCGGTGCCCTGAATGAACTGCAGGACGAGGCA
GCGCGGCTATCGTGGCTGGCCACGACGGGCGTTCCTTGCGCAGCTGTGCTCGACGTTGTCACTGAAGCGG
GAAGGGACTGGCTGCTATTGGGCGAAGTGCCGGGGCAGGATCTCCTGTCATCTCACCTTGCTCCTGCCGA
GAAAGTATCCATCATGGCTGATGCAATGCGGCGGCTGCATACGCTTGATCCGGCTACCTGCCCATTCGAC
CACCAAGCGAAACATCGCATCGAGCGAGCACGTACTCGGATGGAAGCCGGTCTTGTCGATCAGGATGATC
TGGACGAAGAGCATCAGGGGCTCGCGCCAGCCGAACTGTTCGCCAGGCTCAAGGCGCGCATGCCCGACGG
CGAGGATCTCGTCGTGACCCATGGCGATGCCTGCTTGCCGAATATCATGGTGGAAAATGGCCGCTTTTCT
GGATTCATCGACTGTGGCCGGCTGGGTGTGGCGGACCGCTATCAGGACATAGCGTTGGCTACCCGTGATA
TTGCTGAAGAGCTTGGCGGCGAATGGGCTGACCGCTTCCTCGTGCTTTACGGTATCGCCGCTCCCGATTC
GCAGCGCATCGCCTTCTATCGCCTTCTTGACGAGTTCTTCTGAGCGGGACTCTGGGGTTCGAAATGACCG
ACCAAGCGACGCCCAACCTGCCATCACGAGATTTCGATTCCACCGCCGCCTTCTATGAAAGGTTGGGCTT
CGGAATCGTTTTCCGGGACGCCGGCTGGATGATCCTCCAGCGCAGGGATCTCATGCTGGAGTTCTTCGCC
CACCCCAACTTGTTTATTGCAGCTTATAATGGTTACAAATAAAGCAATAGCATCACAAATTTCACAAATA
AAGCATTTTTTTCACTGCATTCTAGTTGTGGTTTGTCCAAACTCATCAATGTATCTTATCATGTCTGTAT
ACCGTCGACCTCTAGCTAGAGCTTGGCGTAATCATGGTCATAGCTGTTTCCTGTGTGAAATTGTTATCCG
CTCACAATTCCACACAACATACGAGCCGGAAGCATAAAGTGTAAAGCCTGGGGTGCCTAATGAGTGAGCT
AACTCACATTAATTGCGTTGCGCTCACTGCCCGCTTTCCAGTCGGGAAACCTGTCGTGCCAGCTGCATTA
ATGAATCGGCCAACGCGCGGGGAGAGGCGGTTTGCGTATTGGGCGCTCTTCCGCTTCCTCGCTCACTGAC
TCGCTGCGCTCGGTCGTTCGGCTGCGGCGAGCGGTATCAGCTCACTCAAAGGCGGTAATACGGTTATCCA
CAGAATCAGGGGATAACGCAGGAAAGAACATGTGAGCAAAAGGCCAGCAAAAGGCCAGGAACCGTAAAAA
GGCCGCGTTGCTGGCGTTTTTCCATAGGCTCCGCCCCCCTGACGAGCATCACAAAAATCGACGCTCAAGT
CAGAGGTGGCGAAACCCGACAGGACTATAAAGATACCAGGCGTTTCCCCCTGGAAGCTCCCTCGTGCGCT
CTCCTGTTCCGACCCTGCCGCTTACCGGATACCTGTCCGCCTTTCTCCCTTCGGGAAGCGTGGCGCTTTC
TCATAGCTCACGCTGTAGGTATCTCAGTTCGGTGTAGGTCGTTCGCTCCAAGCTGGGCTGTGTGCACGAA
CCCCCCGTTCAGCCCGACCGCTGCGCCTTATCCGGTAACTATCGTCTTGAGTCCAACCCGGTAAGACACG
ACTTATCGCCACTGGCAGCAGCCACTGGTAACAGGATTAGCAGAGCGAGGTATGTAGGCGGTGCTACAGA
GTTCTTGAAGTGGTGGCCTAACTACGGCTACACTAGAAGAACAGTATTTGGTATCTGCGCTCTGCTGAAG
CCAGTTACCTTCGGAAAAAGAGTTGGTAGCTCTTGATCCGGCAAACAAACCACCGCTGGTAGCGGTGGTT
TTTTTGTTTGCAAGCAGCAGATTACGCGCAGAAAAAAAGGATCTCAAGAAGATCCTTTGATCTTTTCTAC
GGGGTCTGACGCTCAGTGGAACGAAAACTCACGTTAAGGGATTTTGGTCATGAGATTATCAAAAAGGATC
TTCACCTAGATCCTTTTAAATTAAAAATGAAGTTTTAAATCAATCTAAAGTATATATGAGTAAACTTGGT
CTGACAGTTACCAATGCTTAATCAGTGAGGCACCTATCTCAGCGATCTGTCTATTTCGTTCATCCATAGT
TGCCTGACTCCCCGTCGTGTAGATAACTACGATACGGGAGGGCTTACCATCTGGCCCCAGTGCTGCAATG
ATACCGCGAGACCCACGCTCACCGGCTCCAGATTTATCAGCAATAAACCAGCCAGCCGGAAGGGCCGAGC
GCAGAAGTGGTCCTGCAACTTTATCCGCCTCCATCCAGTCTATTAATTGTTGCCGGGAAGCTAGAGTAAG
TAGTTCGCCAGTTAATAGTTTGCGCAACGTTGTTGCCATTGCTACAGGCATCGTGGTGTCACGCTCGTCG
TTTGGTATGGCTTCATTCAGCTCCGGTTCCCAACGATCAAGGCGAGTTACATGATCCCCCATGTTGTGCA
AAAAAGCGGTTAGCTCCTTCGGTCCTCCGATCGTTGTCAGAAGTAAGTTGGCCGCAGTGTTATCACTCAT
GGTTATGGCAGCACTGCATAATTCTCTTACTGTCATGCCATCCGTAAGATGCTTTTCTGTGACTGGTGAG
TACTCAACCAAGTCATTCTGAGAATAGTGTATGCGGCGACCGAGTTGCTCTTGCCCGGCGTCAATACGGG
ATAATACCGCGCCACATAGCAGAACTTTAAAAGTGCTCATCATTGGAAAACGTTCTTCGGGGCGAAAACT
CTCAAGGATCTTACCGCTGTTGAGATCCAGTTCGATGTAACCCACTCGTGCACCCAACTGATCTTCAGCA
TCTTTTACTTTCACCAGCGTTTCTGGGTGAGCAAAAACAGGAAGGCAAAATGCCGCAAAAAAGGGAATAA
GGGCGACACGGAAATGTTGAATACTCATACTCTTCCTTTTTCAATATTATTGAAGCATTTATCAGGGTTA
TTGTCTCATGAGCGGATACATATTTGAATGTATTTAGAAAAATAAACAAATAGGGGTTCCGCGCACATTT
CCCCGAAAAGTGCCACCTGACGTCGACGGATCGGGAGATCTCCCGATCCCCTATGGTGCACTCTCAGTAC
AATCTGCTCTGATGCCGCATAGTTAAGCCAGTATCTGCTCCCTGCTTGTGTGTTGGAGGTCGCTGAGTAG
TGCGCGAGCAAAATTTAAGCTACAACAAGGCAAGGCTTGACCGACAATTGCATGAAGAATCTGCTTAGGG
TTAGGCGTTTTGCGCTGCTTCGCGATGTACGGGCCAGATATACGCGTT
